>Addgene plasmid #157641 | pDH006 | addgene full sequence | sequence record 326030 | Addgene NGS Result
CTGAGATCCGGCTGCTAACAAAGCCCGAAAGGAAGCTGAGTTGGCTGCTGCCACCGCTGAGCAATAACTA
GCATAACCCCTTGGGGCCTCTAAACGGGTCTTGAGGGGTTTTTTGCTGAAAGGAGGAACTATATCCGGAT
TGGCGAATGGG
[124 nt withheld, positions 152-275]
C
[91 nt withheld, positions 277-367]
A
[49 nt withheld, positions 369-417]
CCTTTGACGTTGGAGTCCACGTTCTTT
[37 nt withheld, positions 445-481]
ACCCTATCTCGGTCTATTCTTTTGATTTATAAGGGATTTTGCCGATTTCGGCCTATTGGTTAAAAAATGA
GCTGATTTAACAAAAATTTAACGCGAATTTTAACAAAATATTAACGCTTACAATTTAGGTGGCACTTTTC
GGGGAAATGTGCGCGGAACCCCTATTTGTTTATTTTTCTAAATACATTCAAATATGTATCCGCTCATGAA
TTAATTCTTAGAAAAACTCATCGAGCATCAAATGAAACTGCAATTTATTCATATCAGGATTATCAATACC
ATATTTTTGAAAAAGCCGTTTCTGTAATGAAGGAGAAAACTCACCGAGGCAGTTCCATAGGATGGCAAGA
TCCTGGTATCGGTCTGCGATTCCGACTCGTCCAACATCAATACAACCTATTAATTTCCCCTCGTCAAAAA
TAAGGTTATCAAGTGAGAAATCACCATGAGTGACGACTGAATCCGGTGAGAATGGCAAAAGTTTATGCAT
TTCTTTCCAGACTTGTTCAACAGGCCAGCCATTACGCTCGTCATCAAAATCACTCGCATCAACCAAACCG
TTATTCATTCGTGATTGCGCCTGAGCGAGACGAAATACGCGATCGCTGTTAAAAGGACAATTACAAACAG
GAATCGAATGCAACCGGCGCAGGAACACTGCCAGCGCATCAACAATATTTTCACCTGAATCAGGATATTC
TTCTAATACCTGGAATGCTGTTTTCCCGGGGATCGCAGTGGTGAGTAACCATGCATCATCAGGAGTACGG
ATAAAATGCTTGATGGTCGGAAGAGGCATAAATTCCGTCAGCCAGTTTAGTCTGACCATCTCATCTGTAA
CATCATTGGCAACGCTACCTTTGCCATGTTTCAGAAACAACTCTGGCGCATCGGGCTTCCCATACAATCG
ATAGATTGTCGCACCTGATTGCCCGACATTATCGCGAGCCCATTTATACCCATATAAATCAGCATCCATG
TTGGAATTTAATCGCGGCCTAGAGCAAGACGTTTCCCGTTGAATATGGCTCATAACACCCCTTGTATTAC
TGTTTATGTAAGCAGACAGTTTTATTGTTCATGACCAAAATCCCTTAACGTGAGTTTTCGTTCCACTGAG
CGTCAGACCCCGTAGAAAAGATCAAAGGATCTTCTTGAGATCCTTTTTTTCTGCGCGTAATCTGCTGCTT
GCAAACAAAAAAACCACCGCTACCAGCGGTGGTTTGTTTGCCGGATCAAGAGCTACCAACTCTTTTTCCG
AAGGTAACTGGCTTCAGCAGAGCGCAGATACCAAATACTGTCCTTCTAGTGTAGCCGTAGTTAGGCCACC
ACTTCAAGAACTCTGTAGCACCGCCTACATACCTCGCTCTGCTAATCCTGTTACCAGTGGCTGCTGCCAG
TGGCGATAAGTCGTGTCTTACCGGGTTGGACTCAAGACGATAGTTACCGGATAAGGCGCAGCGGTCGGGC
TGAACGGGGGGTTCGTGCACACAGCCCAGCTTGGAGCGAACGACCTACACCGAACTGAGATACCTACAGC
GTGAGCTATGAGAAAGCGCCACGCTTCCCGAAGGGAGAAAGGCGGACAGGTATCCGGTAAGCGGCAGGGT
CGGAACAGGAGAGCGCACGAGGGAGCTTCCAGGGGGAAACGCCTGGTATCTTTATAGTCCTGTCGGGTTT
CGCCACCTCTGACTTGAGCGTCGATTTTTGTGATGCTCGTCAGGGGGGCGGAGCCTATGGAAAAACGCCA
GCAACGCGGCCTTTTTACGGTTCCTGGCCTTTTGCTGGCCTTTTGCTCACATGTTCTTTCCTGCGTTATC
CCCTGATTCTGTGGATAACCGTATTACCGCCTTTGAGTGAGCTGATACCGCTCGCCGCAGCCGAACGACC
GAGCGCAGCGAGTCAGTGAGCGAGGAAGCGGAAGAGCGCCTGATGCGGTATTTTCTCCTTACGCATCTGT
GCGGTATTTCACACCGCAATGGTGCACTCTCAGTACAATCTGCTCTGATGCCGCATAGTTAAGCCAGTAT
ACACTCCGCTATCGCTACGTGACTGGGTCATGGCTGCGCCCCGACACCCGCCAACACCCGCTGACGCGCC
CTGACGGGCTTGTCTGCTCCCGGCATCCGCTTACAGACAAGCTGTGACCGTCTCCGGGAGCTGCATGTGT
CAGAGGTTTTCACCGTCATCACCGAAACGCGCGAGGCAGCTGCGGTAAAGCTCATCAGCGTGGTCGTGAA
GCGATTCACAGATGTCTGCCTGTTCATCCGCGTCCAGCTCGTTGAGTTTCTCCAGAAGCGTTAATGTCTG
GCTTCTGATAAAGCGGGCCATGTTAAGGGCGGTTTTTTCCTGTTTGGTCACTGATGCCTCCGTGTAAGGG
GGATTTCTGTTCATGGGGGTAATGATACCGATGAAACGAGAGAGGATGCTCACGATACGGGTTACTGATG
ATGAACATGCCCGGTTACTGGAACGTTGTGAGGGTAAACAACTGGCGGTATGGATGCGGCGGGACCAGAG
AAAAATCACTCAGGGTCAATGCCAGCGCTTCGTTAATACAGATGTAGGTGTTCCACAGGGTAGCCAGCAG
CATCCTGCGATGCAGATCCGGAACATAATGGTGCAGGGCGCTGACTTCCGCGTTTCCAGACTTTACGAAA
CACGGAAACCGAAGACCATTCATGTTGTTGCTCAGGTCGCAGACGTTTTGCAGCAGCAGTCGCTTCACGT
TCGCTCGCGTATCGGTGATTCATTCTGCTAACCAGTAAGGCAACCCCGCCAGCCTAGCCGGGTCCTCAAC
GACAGGAGCACGATCATGCGCACCCGTGGGGCCGCCATGCCGGCGATAATGGCCTGCTTCTCGCCGAAAC
GTTTGGTGGCGGGACCAGTGACGAAGGCTTGAGCGAGGGCGTGCAAGATTCCGAATACCGCAAGCGACAG
GCCGATCATCGTCGCGCTCCAGCGAAAGCGGTCCTCGCCGAAAATGACCCAGAGCGCTGCCGGCACCTGT
CCTACGAGTTGCATGATAAAGAAGACAGTCATAAGTGCGGCGACGATAGTCATGCCCCGCGCCCACCGGA
AGGAGCTGACTGGGTTGAAGGCTCTCAAGGGCATCGGTCGAGATCCCGGTGCCTAATGAGTGAGCTAACT
TACATTAATTGCGTTGCGCTCACTGCCCGCTTTCCAGTCGGGAAACCTGTCGTGCCAGCTGCATTAATGA
ATCGGCCAACGCGCGGGGAGAGGCGGTTTGCGTATTGGGCGCCAGGGTGGTTTTTCTTTTCACCAGTGAG
ACGGGCAACAGCTGATTGCCCTTCACCGCCTGGCCCTGAGAGAGTTGCAGCAAGCGGTCCACGCTGGTTT
GCCCCAGCAGGCGAAAATCCTGTTTGATGGTGGTTAACGGCGGGATATAACATGAGCTGTCTTCGGTATC
GTCGTATCCCACTACCGAGATATCCGCACCAACGCGCAGCCCGGACTCGGTAATGGCGCGCATTGCGCCC
AGCGCCATCTGATCGTTGGCAACCAGCATCGCAGTGGGAACGATGCCCTCATTCAGCATTTGCATGGTTT
GTTGAAAACCGGACATGGCACTCCAGTCGCCTTCCCGTTCCGCTATCGGCTGAATTTGATTGCGAGTGAG
ATATTTATGCCAGCCAGCCAGACGCAGACGCGCCGAGACAGAACTTAATGGGCCCGCTAACAGCGCGATT
TGCTGGTGACCCAATGCGACCAGATGCTCCACGCCCAGTCGCGTACCGTCTTCATGGGAGAAAATAATAC
TGTTGATGGGTGTCTGGTCAGAGACATCAAGAAATAACGCCGGAACATTAGTGCAGGCAGCTTCCACAGC
AATGGCATCCTGGTCATCCAGCGGATAGTTAATGATCAGCCCACTGACGCGTTGCGCGAGAAGATTGTGC
ACCGCCGCTTTACAGGCTTCGACGCCGCTTCGTTCTACCATCGACACCACCACGCTGGCACCCAGTTGAT
CGGCGCGAGATTTAATCGCCGCGACAATTTGCGACGGCGCGTGCAGGGCCAGACTGGAGGTGGCAACGCC
AATCAGCAACGACTGTTTGCCCGCCAGTTGTTGTGCCACGCGGTTGGGAATGTAATTCAGCTCCGCCATC
GCCGCTTCCACTTTTTCCCGCGTTTTCGCAGAAACGTGGCTGGCCTGGTTCACCACGCGGGAAACGGTCT
GATAAGAGACACCGGCATACTCTGCGACATCGTATAACGTTACTGGTTTCACATTCACCACCCTGAATTG
ACTCTCTTCCGGGCGCTATCATGCCATACCGCGAAAGGTTTTGCGCCATTCGATGGTGTCCGGGATCTCG
ACGCTCTCCCTTATGCGACTCCTGCATTAGGAAGCAGCCCAGTAGTAGGTTGAGGCCGTTGAGCACCGCC
GCCGCAAGGAATGGTGCATGCAAGGAGATGGCGCCCAACAGTCCCCCGGCCACGGGGCCTGCCACCATAC
CCACGCCGAAACAAGCGCTCATGAGCCCGAAGTGGCGAGCCCGATCTTCCCCATCGGTGATGTCGGCGAT
ATAGGCGCCAGCAACCGCACCTGTGGCGCCGGTGATGCCGGCCACGATGCGTCCGGCGTAGAGGATCGAG
ATCTCGATCCCGCGAAATTAATACGACTCACTATAGGGGAATTGTGAGCGGATAACAATTCCCCTCTAGA
AATAATTTTGTTTAACTTTAAGAAGGAGATATACCATGGGCAGCAGCCATCATCATCATCATCACAGCAG
CGGCCTGGTGCCGCGCGGCAGCCATATGGCTAGCATGACTGGTGGACAGCAAATGGGTGCGGGATCCATG
AGCACCGTGGCGAACATTGCGCCGGTGTTTACCGGCGATTGCAAAACCATTCCGACCCCGGAAGAATGCG
CGACCTTTCTGTATAAAGTGGTGAACAGCGGCGGCTGGGAAAAATGCTGGGTGGAAGAAGTGATTCCGTG
GGATCTGGGCGTGCCGACCCCGCTGGTGCTGCATCTGGTGAAAAACAACGCGCTGCCGAACGGCAAAGGC
CTGGTGCCGGGCTGCGGCGGCGGCTATGATGTGGTGGCGATGGCGAACCCGGAACGCTTTATGGTGGGCC
TGGATATTAGCGAAAACGCGCTGAAAAAAGCGCGCGAAACCTTTAGCACCATGCCGGCGGCCGCTTAATG
AGGATCCTGATTTACGGCTAGCTCAGTCCTAGGTATAGTGCTAGCAGGAGGTGTACTAGTTGAGCCATAT
TCAACGGGAAACGTCTTGCTCTAGGCCGCGATTAAATTCCAACATGGATGCTGATTTATATGGGTATAAA
TGGGCTCGCGATAATGTCGGGCAATCAGGTGCGACAATCTATCGATTGTATGGGAAGCCCGATGCGCCAG
AGTTGTTTCTGAAACATGGCAAAGGTAGCGTTGCCAATGATGTTACAGATGAGATGGTCAGACTAAACTG
GCTGACGGAATTTATGCCTCTTCCGACCATCAAGCATTTTATCCGTACTCCTGATGATGCATGGTTACTC
ACCACTGCGATCCCCGGGAAAACAGCATTCCAGGTATTAGAAGAATATCCTGATTCAGGTGAAAATATTG
TTGATGCGCTGGCAGTGTTCCTGCGCCGGTTGCATTCGATTCCTGTTTGTAATTGTCCTTTTAACAGCGA
TCGCGTATTTCGTCTCGCTCAGGCGCAATCACGAATGAATAACGGTTTGGTTGATGCGAGTGATTTTGAT
GACGAGCGTAATGGCTGGCCTGTTGAACAAGTCTGGAAAGAAATGCATAAACTTTTGCCATTCTCACCGG
ATTCAGTCGTCACTCATGGTGATTTCTCACTTGATAACCTTATTTTTGACGAGGGGAAATTAATAGGTTG
TATTGATGTTGGACGAGTCGGAATCGCAGACCGATACCAGGATCTTGCCATCCTATGGAACTGCCTCGGT
GAGTTTTCTCCTTCATTACAGAAACGGCTTTTTCAAAAATATGGTATTGATAATCCTGATATGAATAAAT
TGCAGTTTCATTTGATGCTCGATGAGTTTTTCTAAGGATCCCTGCAGTTAATACGACTCACTATAGGGGA
ATTGTGAGCGGATAACAATTCCCCTCAAGAAATAATTTTGTTTAACTTTAAGAAGGAGATATACATATGT
CTATCGCGGCCACCCTGGAAAACGACTTAGCACGCCTTGAGAATGAAAATGCTCGTCTGGAGAAAGATAT
CGCGAATCTCGAGCGTGACCTGGCAAAATTAGAGCGTGAGGAAGCTTATTTCGGTGGCGGTGGCTCTGGA
GGTGGTGGGTCCGCGGCCGCAAACAGCAGCTGCTTTAGCTTTGTGAAAGAAGATGTGTTTACCTGGCGCC
CGGAACAGCCGTTTGATTTTATTTTTGATTATGTGTTTTTTTGCGCGATTGATCCGAAAATGCGCCCGGC
GTGGGGCAAAGCGATGTATGAACTGCTGAAACCGGATGGCGAACTGATTACCCTGATGTATCCGATTACC
AACCATGAAGGCGGCCCGCCGTTTAGCGTGAGCGAAAGCGAATATGAAAAAGTGCTGGTGCCGCTGGGCT
TTAAACAGCTGAGCCTGGAAGATTATAGCGATCTGGCGGTGGAACCGCGCAAAGGCAAAGAAAAACTGGC
GCGCTGGAAAAAAATGAACAACTACCCTTACGATGTGCCTGACTACGCGTAATGA
Features (pLannotate 1.2.2; 27 found; start..end, strand, type, name):
     11..60      +  CDS            SET1 (fragment): solubility-enhancement tag derived from T7 phage gene 10B
     68..115     +  terminator     T7 terminator: transcription terminator for bacteriophage T7 RNA polymerase
    152..580     +  rep_origin     f1 ori (sequence partly withheld): f1 bacteriophage origin of replication; arrow indicates direction of (+) strand synthesis
    633..690     +  promoter       AmpR promoter (fragment): bla
    699..1514    -  CDS            KanR: aminoglycoside phosphotransferase; aph(3')-Ia; confers resistance to kanamycin in bacteria or G418 (Geneticin®) in eukaryotes
   1636..2224    +  rep_origin     ori: high-copy-number ColE1/pMB1/pBR322/pUC origin of replication
   2410..2549    -  misc_feature   bom: basis of mobility region from pBR322
   2651..2842    -  CDS            rop: Rop protein, which maintains plasmids at low copy number; rop
   2859..3239    +  CDS            YPB1_ECOLX: Protein predicted: Swiss-Prot protein existence level 4. From Escherichia coli.
   3311..3602    -  CDS            TcR (fragment): tetracycline efflux protein; tet; confers resistance to tetracycline
   3617..3638    -  protein_bind   CAP binding site: CAP binding activates transcription in the presence of cAMP. E. coli catabolite activator protein
   3651..4733    -  CDS            lacI: lac repressor; lacI; The lac repressor binds to the lac operator to inhibit transcription in E. coli. This inhibition can be relieved by adding lactose or isopropyl-β-D-thiogalactopyranoside (IPTG).
   4734..4811    -  promoter       lacI promoter: lacI
   4819..5098    -  CDS            TcR (fragment): tetracycline efflux protein; tet; confers resistance to tetracycline
   5120..5138    +  promoter       T7 promoter: promoter for bacteriophage T7 RNA polymerase
   5139..5163    +  protein_bind   lac operator: The lac repressor binds to the lac operator to inhibit transcription in E. coli. This inhibition can be relieved by adding lactose or isopropyl-β-D-thiogalactopyranoside (IPTG). lac repressor encoded by lacI
   5178..5200    +  RBS            RBS: efficient ribosome binding site from bacteriophage T7 gene 10 (Olins and Rangwala, 1989)
   5219..5235    +  CDS            capTEV™ (fragment): composite tag for in vivo biotinylation, TEV protease cleavage, and 6xHis tagging
   5246..5263    +  CDS            thrombin site: thrombin recognition and cleavage site
   5267..5299    +  CDS            T7 tag (gene 10 leader): leader peptide from bacteriophage T7 gene 10 promotes efficient translation in E. coli
   5360..5653    +  CDS            TMT1 (fragment): TMT1_BRAOL - Experimental evidence at protein level: Swiss-Prot protein existence level 1. S-adenosyl-L-methionine-dependent methyltransferase. Probably involved in glucosinolate metabolism and defense against phytopathogens. Highly reactive to thiocyanate (NCS(-)) derived from myrosinase-mediated hydrolysis of glucosinolates upon tissue damage. Also accepts halid ions as substrates with a lower affinity. From Brassica oleracea (Wild cabbage).
   5678..5706    +  promoter       J23119 promoter (fragment): bacterial promoter (Registry of Standard Biological Parts BBa J23119)
   5722..6536    +  CDS            KanR (fragment): aminoglycoside phosphotransferase; aph(3')-Ia; confers resistance to kanamycin in bacteria or G418 (Geneticin®) in eukaryotes
   6550..6568    +  promoter       T7 promoter: promoter for bacteriophage T7 RNA polymerase
   6569..6593    +  protein_bind   lac operator: The lac repressor binds to the lac operator to inhibit transcription in E. coli. This inhibition can be relieved by adding lactose or isopropyl-β-D-thiogalactopyranoside (IPTG). lac repressor encoded by lacI
   6608..6630    +  RBS            RBS: efficient ribosome binding site from bacteriophage T7 gene 10 (Olins and Rangwala, 1989)
   6815..7150    +  CDS            HOL2 (fragment): HOL2_ARATH - Experimental evidence at protein level: Swiss-Prot protein existence level 1. S-adenosyl-L-methionine-dependent methyltransferase. Involved in glucosinolate metabolism and defense against phytopathogens (By similarity). From Arabidopsis thaliana (Mouse-ear cress).
