[The description below was written by a language model from this plasmid's Addgene catalogue record and pLannotate feature annotations shown in this document.]
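Description:
pDH006 is a bacterial expression plasmid built on the pET28b backbone (about 7.2 kb) that encodes a split methyl halide transferase (sMHT) cut after residue 113, with only one of the two fragments fused to a coiled-coil partner. It replicates in E. coli through a ColE1/pBR322-type origin with the bom region and the rop gene, consistent with the low copy number given in the record, and it also carries an f1 origin. Selection is with kanamycin through the backbone aph(3')-Ia gene. A lacI gene with its own promoter supplies the repressor for IPTG-regulated expression.

The payload is arranged as two separate T7 promoter/lac operator/gene 10 RBS units. The first drives the N-terminal fragment, sMHT(1-113). It sits downstream of the usual pET28 leader, with annotations for a His-tag-like fragment, a thrombin site and the T7 tag, and it is detected as a homolog of plant thiocyanate/halide methyltransferases. Between the two units lies a J23119 promoter fragment followed by a second, near full-length kanamycin resistance coding sequence. The record does not explain this element. The second T7 unit expresses the C-terminal fragment fused to SYNZIP18, again matching a plant methyltransferase homolog, and the T7 terminator follows it. The SYNZIP18 sequence itself is not annotated but would fall in the gap between the RBS and the methyltransferase match.

The stated purpose is "SYNZIP18 only", so the N-terminal fragment lacks a cognate SYNZIP partner. This suggests the plasmid is a control for testing whether reassembly of the split enzyme depends on paired coiled-coil interaction. The associated work uses the split enzyme as an AND gate that reports by producing methyl halide gas.
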