Addgene plasmid #157641: pDH006
Purpose: sMHT-113 fused SYNZIP18 only
Depositing lab: Jonathan Silberg. Depositing organization: Rice University. Publication: A Split Methyl Halide Transferase AND Gate That Reports by Synthesizing an Indicator Gas. Fulk EM, Huh D, Atkinson JT, Lie M, Masiello CA, Silberg JJ. ACS Synth Biol. 2020 Nov 20;9(11):3104-3113. doi: 10.1021/acssynbio.0c00355. Epub 2020 Oct 26. PubMed 33104325.
Backbone
  Vector backbone: pET28b
  Total vector size (bp): 7191
  Vector type: Bacterial Expression
Growth in bacteria
  Bacterial resistance: Kanamycin, 50 μg/mL
  Growth temperature: 37°C
  Growth strain: DH5alpha
  Copy number: Low Copy
Gene/Insert 1
  Gene/Insert name: sMHT(1-113)
Gene/Insert 2
  Gene/Insert name: SYNZIP18-sMHT(114-23)
Terms and licenses: Academic/Nonprofit Terms; Industry Terms: Not Available to Industry
How to cite: pDH006 was a gift from Jonathan Silberg (Addgene plasmid # 157641 ; http://n2t.net/addgene:157641 ; RRID:Addgene_157641)
